Addgene plasmid #200161: pJH4293
Purpose: Ptwk-40s GCaMP6s::mNeptune unc-54 3' UTR C.elegans AVA,AVB and other neurons expression of GCaMP6 mNeptune
Depositing lab: Mei Zhen. Depositing organization: Sinai Health System. Publication: A tonically active master neuron modulates mutually exclusive motor states at two timescales. Meng J, Ahamed T, Yu B, Hung W, Ei Mouridi S, Wang Z, Zhang Y, Wen Q, Boulin T, Gao S, Zhen M. Sci Adv. 2024 Apr 12;10(15):eadk0002. doi: 10.1126/sciadv.adk0002. Epub 2024 Apr 10. PubMed 38598630.
Backbone
  Vector backbone: pBSK
  Backbone manufacturer: stratagene
  Backbone size w/o insert (bp): 6036
  Total vector size (bp): 7539
  Vector type: Worm Expression
Growth in bacteria
  Bacterial resistance: Ampicillin, 100 μg/mL
  Growth temperature: 37°C
  Growth strain: DH5alpha
  Copy number: High Copy
Gene/Insert
  Gene/Insert name: GCaMP6
  Species: C. elegans (nematode)
  Insert size (bp): 1503
  Promoter: Ptwk-40
  Tag / fusion protein: mNeptune (C terminal on backbone)
  Cloning method: Gibson Cloning
  Sequencing primers: 5′ CTTGGCTAGCGTCGACGGATCCAAAAAATGGGATCTCACCACCACCACCACCACGG; 3′ GGCGCGCCGCCAGATCCTCCACGTCCTCCCTTGGCGGTCATCATCTGGACGAACTCCTCGTA
Terms and licenses: Academic/Nonprofit Terms; Industry Terms: Not Available to Industry
Depositor comments: Please visit for https://www.biorxiv.org/content/10.1101/2021.09.21.461278v4 bioRxiv preprint.
How to cite: pJH4293 was a gift from Mei Zhen (Addgene plasmid # 200161 ; http://n2t.net/addgene:200161 ; RRID:Addgene_200161)
