[The description below was written by a language model from this plasmid's Addgene catalogue record and pLannotate feature annotations shown in this document.]
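Description:
pJH4293 is a 7.5 kb C. elegans expression plasmid built on a pBluescript-type (pBSK) backbone. It is maintained in E. coli through a high-copy ColE1/pUC origin and selected with ampicillin via the bla (AmpR) gene and its own promoter. The automated feature table also picks up short backbone remnants (fragments of rop, bom and lacI, plus the CAP site, lac promoter and lac operator). These are vestiges of the cloning vector and play no part in worm expression.

The payload is a calcium-imaging cassette. A short form of the twk-40 promoter (Ptwk-40s) drives the genetically encoded calcium sensor GCaMP6s, which is fused at its C terminus to the far-red fluorescent protein mNeptune and followed by the unc-54 3' UTR, a standard worm element for transcript processing and stability. The annotation tool labels the sensor ORF as GCaMP2 and the red protein as mNeptune2.5. These are nearest-match calls from its database, and the catalogue entry identifies the parts as GCaMP6(s) and mNeptune. The promoter and 3' UTR are not annotated. The promoter presumably lies in the unannotated region upstream of the sensor ORF, and a small aex-5 fragment is called downstream of mNeptune, in the region where the 3' UTR would be expected.

GCaMP fluorescence tracks calcium, while mNeptune gives a calcium-independent reference signal. The fusion therefore suits ratiometric imaging that corrects for movement and expression level. According to the record, expression is directed to the AVA and AVB neurons and some other neurons, consistent with use in studying neuronal activity in the worm motor circuit.
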