Features (pLannotate 1.2.2; 12 found; start..end, strand, type, name):
   1619..3028    +  CDS            GCaMP2: GCaMP2 is a basic (constitutively fluorescent) green fluorescent protein published in 2006, derived from Aequorea victoria.
   3161..3991    +  CDS            mNeptune2.5: mNeptune2.5 is a basic (constitutively fluorescent) red fluorescent protein published in 2014, derived from Entacmaea quadricolor. It is reported to be a rapidly-maturing monomer with moderate acid sensitivity.
   4670..4822    +  CDS            aex-5 (fragment): AEX5_CAEEL - Also known as kpc-3 From Caenorhabditis elegans.
   4950..4985    +  CDS            rop (fragment): Rop protein, which maintains plasmids at low copy number; rop
   5087..5186    +  misc_feature   bom (fragment): basis of mobility region from pBR322
   5284..5388    +  promoter       AmpR promoter: bla
   5389..6249    +  CDS            AmpR: β-lactamase; bla; confers resistance to ampicillin, carbenicillin, and related antibiotics
   6420..7008    +  rep_origin     ori: high-copy-number ColE1/pMB1/pBR322/pUC origin of replication
   7191..7283    +  CDS            lacI (fragment): lac repressor; lacI; The lac repressor binds to the lac operator to inhibit transcription in E. coli. This inhibition can be relieved by adding lactose or isopropyl-β-D-thiogalactopyranoside (IPTG).
   7296..7317    +  protein_bind   CAP binding site: CAP binding activates transcription in the presence of cAMP. E. coli catabolite activator protein
   7332..7362    +  promoter       lac promoter: promoter for the E. coli lac operon
   7370..7386    +  protein_bind   lac operator: The lac repressor binds to the lac operator to inhibit transcription in E. coli. This inhibition can be relieved by adding lactose or isopropyl-β-D-thiogalactopyranoside (IPTG). lac repressor encoded by lacI
>Addgene plasmid #200161 | pJH4293 | addgene full sequence | sequence record 408444 | Addgene NGS Result
AAGCTTGGGCTGCAGCATGCGGCCGCTCTAATCACTATCACGTGGGATCTGGATAAATTTTCTCCAAATT
TCTCATAAAAAATGGAAAAAAAGAAAAGGAAATCCGGTTTGTGTATTTCCATTTTCAATTTGATGCATTA
AACCAGAACTTCGTTAATTTCCCTTCTCTTCTCCCTCAAGCGTGCACACTTTTTTTAGATGAGAAGGGCT
CTATTTCGATTGGTTGTTTTTGTTTTGAACCAGATTTTTTTTTCACAAAAATAAAATTTGGAACCTTTTG
CCAGTTTAATAAAGTTTTTTGTTGGGAATGTTCCTAAAAATTTTTAATTTATCTAATATAAAACTTGATA
GAAACATTAATTAACCTGCTTTTTTGCATTTATTTCCAACTGAATTAAAATAAATGTGAATTTTTTTTAC
TATGTAAATAAATCGAAAATTCTGGTTCCTGATTCTCAAGACCGCATCTCAACTTTTCAGCCGGTAATTT
GTCCGAGAGGAGTCCAATTTTCAAATTTTTGATCAAAATGTCTACTTTGATCGACATCCTCCTTCTTCTG
CAAGGTGTGTATCATCGTCTTGAAATTTCAAATTCCCTAAGGGAACGAAAAGCTTGTCTCTTTTGGCAGA
TTCGATTCGATTTCACCTCTTTCTCCCCCCTCCTGCCTACAATGTTGAAAGGGTCCCCTCCTTGTGCTCC
AAATTGCTCATAAACTCCTCCATACTGGACGCTTCTTTTTGCGGAAATTGGAGTCCCAGATATATTGGAA
GAGATAAACGGTTTTCGGGTTTGCAGTTGTTGCCATTTTCACTGATTTTTATTCAAGTAGTACTACTTGA
AGTTTTGTTCCTGAGTAAAATTTTATAGGTTCCATGATTTATGAAATTGTTCTATAGTAGCACCAAACTT
TTCAGAACTTTTTTGTTTTTTTTTTCAATTTTACAGTAAAAAGTTATTCTCAAATGTTTTCTCAATTTTT
GCCCCTTATTAACTCACGTACGTATGTAGTTTACAGAGCGTATGTAGATGTAGTTCCAGTTTTTGGCACT
TATAATTTTAGAAGTCGACCGATAATAAATGTTTAGGCATGCCAAATCATCATAAGCTACTCAAAAAATA
GAAAATTTTTGATATGTAGCAATTTTCTAAAACTTTATCTAAAAATCTTTTTTTCCAAAAAATGCCTTTG
GTTAATAAATTGTAAATCAAAATTCAGCAACAAAAAACCTCACTGGAAAAGTGGGAGTAAAAATACGAAA
TAAAATTTTCGTAACTTTTTGTCAAAACAGAATCTTAAATTTCCCACTATACCCATTTGTCCTTCAAAAA
TGCCATTTAAAGTAAGCAAAGAGGTATCATAAATTCTCACAGAACGTATGTAGTTTTTGTGTCCTTTACT
TCTCCATTGCCTCATATTTTCACTTTTTTCGTGGCCGCAGCTCACAGTGCACACATCACAGAATGTTCCA
GAGCCGAATGATTTTGGATGGAATATCGAGTGATGAATATTCACCCGGGATTGGCCAAAGGACCCAAAGG
TATGTTTCGAATGATACTAACATAACATAGAACATTTTCAGGAGGACCCTTGGCTAGCGTCGACGGATCC
AAAAAATGGGATCTCACCACCACCACCACCACGGAATGGCCTCCATGACCGGAGGACAGCAGATGGGACG
TGACCTCTACGACGACGACGACAAGGACCTCGCCACTATGGTCGACTCCTCCCGTCGTAAGTGGAACAAG
ACCGGACACGCCGTCCGTGCCATCGGACGTCTCTCCTCCCTCGAGAACGTCTACATCAAGGCCGACAAGC
AGAAGAACGGAATCAAGGTAAGTTTAAACATGATTTTACTAACTAACTAATCTGATTTAAATTTTCAGGC
CAACTTCCACATCCGTCACAACATCGAGGACGGAGGAGTCCAGCTCGCCTACCACTACCAGCAGAACACC
CCAATCGGAGACGGACCAGTCCTCCTCCCAGACAACCACTACCTCTCCGTCCAGTCCAAGCTCTCCAAGG
ACCCAAACGAGAAGCGTGACCACATGGTCCTCCTTGAGTTCGTCACCGCCGCCGGAATCACCCTCGGAAT
GGACGAGCTCTACAAGGGAGGAACCGGAGGTTCCATGGTCTCCAAGGGAGAGGAGCTCTTCACCGGAGTC
GTCCCAATCCTCGTCGAGCTCGACGGAGACGTCAACGGACACAAGTTCTCCGTCTCTGGAGAGGTAAGTT
TAAACATGATTTTACTAACTAACTAATCTGATTTAAATTTTCAGGGAGAGGGAGACGCCACCTACGGAAA
GCTCACCCTCAAGTTCATCTGCACCACCGGAAAGCTCCCAGTCCCGTGGCCGACCCTCGTCACCACCCTC
ACCTACGGAGTCCAGTGCTTCTCCCGTTACCCAGACCACATGAAGCAGCACGACTTCTTCAAGTCCGCCA
TGCCAGAGGGATACATCCAGGAGCGTACCATCTTCTTCAAGGACGACGGAAACTACAAGACCCGTGCCGA
GGTCAAGTTCGAGGGAGACACCCTCGTCAACCGTATCGAGCTCAAGGGAATCGACTTCAAGGAGGACGGA
AACATCCTCGGACACAAGCTTGAGTACAACCTCCCAGACCAGCTCACCGAGGAGCAGATCGCCGAGTTCA
AGGTAAGTTTAAACATGATTTTACTAACTAACTAATCTGATTTAAATTTTCAGGAGGCCTTCTCCCTCTT
CGACAAGGACGGAGACGGAACCATCACCACCAAGGAGCTCGGAACCGTCATGCGTTCCCTCGGACAGAAC
CCAACCGAGGCCGAGCTCCAGGACATGATCAACGAGGTCGACGCCGACGGAGACGGAACCATCGACTTCC
CAGAGTTCCTCACCATGATGGCCCGTAAGATGAAGTACCGTGACACCGAGGAGGAGATCCGTGAGGCCTT
CGGAGTCTTCGACAAGGACGGAAACGGATACATCTCCGCCGCCGAGCTCCGTCACGTCATGACCAACCTC
GGAGAGAAGCTCACCGACGAGGAGGTCGACGAGATGATCCGTGAGGCCGACATCGACGGAGACGGACAGG
TCAACTACGAGGAGTTCGTCCAGATGATGACCGCCAAGGGAGGACGTGGAGGATCTGGCGGCGCGCCAAA
AATGCGCGCTGTCTCCAAGGGAGAGGAGCTCATCAAGGAGAACATGCACACCAAGCTCTACATGGAGGGA
ACCGTCAACAACCACCACTTCAAGTGCACCCACGAAGGGGAGGGCAAGCCCTACGAGGGCACCCAGACCA
ACAGGATTAAGGTGGTGGAGGGAGGCCCCCTGCCGTTCGCATTCGACATCCTGGCCACCTGCTTTATGTA
CGGGAGCAAGACCTTCATCAACCACACCCAAGGAATCCCAGACTTCTTCAAGCAATCCTTCGTAAGTTTA
AACATGATTTTACTAACTAACTAATCTGATTTAAATTTTCAGCCTGAGGGCTTCACATGGGAGAGAGTCA
CCACATACGAAGACGGGGGCGTGCTTACCGTTACCCAGGACACCAGCCTCCAGGACGGCTGCTTGATCTA
CAACGTCAAGCTCAGAGGGGTGAACTTCCCATCCAACGGCCCTGTGATGCAGAAGAAAACACTCGGCTGG
GAGGCCAGTACCGAGACCCTGTACCCCGCTGACGGCGGCCTGGAAGGCAGATGCGACATGGCCCTGAAGC
TCGTGGGCGGGGGCCACCTGCACTGCAACCTGAAGACCACATACAGATCCAAGAAACCCGCTAAGAACCT
CAAGATGCCAGGAGTAAGTTTAAACATATATATACTAACTAACCCTGATTATTTAAATTTTCAGGTCTAC
TTTGTGGACCGCAGACTGGAAAGAATCAAGGAGGCCGACAATGAGACCTACGTCGAGCAGCACGAGGTGG
CTGTGGCCAGATACTGCGACCTCCCTAGCAAACTGGGGCACAAACTTAATGGCATGGACGAGCTGTACAA
GTAAGCTCAGCATTCGTAGAATTGTAAGTTTAAACTTTCTCATACTAACTAACGCGCTCTATTTAAATTT
TCAGAATTCCAACTGAGCGCCGGTCGCTACCATTACCAACTTGTCTGGTGTCAAAAATAATAGGGGCCGC
TGTCATCAGAGTAAGTTTAAACTGAGTTCTACTAACTAACGAGTAATATTTAAATTTTCAGCATCTCGCG
CCCGTGCCTCTGACTTCTAAGTCCAATTACTCTTCAACATCCCTACATGCTCTTTCTCCCTGTGCTCCCA
CCCCCTATTTTTGTTATTATCAAAAAACTTCTCTTAATTTCTTTGTTTTTTAGCTTCTTTTAAGTCACCT
CTAACAATGAAATTGTGTAGATTCAAAAATAGAATTAATTCGTAATAAAAAGTCGAAAAAAATTGTGCTC
CCTCCCCCCATTAATAATAATTCTATCCCAAAATCTACACAATGTTCTGTGTACACTTCTTATGTTTTTT
ACTTCTGATAAATTTTTTTGAAACATCATAGAAAAAACCGCACACAAAATACCTTATCATATGTTACGTT
TCAGTTTATGACCGCAATTTTTATTTCTTCGCACGTCTGGGCCTCTCATGACGTCAAATCATGCTCATCG
TGAAAAAGTTTTGGAGTATTTTTGGAATTTTTCAATCAAGTGAAAGTTTATGAAATTAATTTTCCTGCTT
TTGCTTTTTGGGGTTTCCCCTATTGTTTGTCAAGATTTCGAGGACGGCGTTTTTCTTGCTAAAATCACAA
GTATTGATGAGCACGATGCAAGAAAGATCGGAAGAAGGTTTGGGTTTGAGGCTCAGTGGAAGGTGAGTAG
AAGTTGATAATTTGAAAGTGGAGTAGTGTCTATGGGGTTTTTGCCTTAAATGACAGAATACATTCCCAAT
ATACCAAACATAACTGTTTCCTACTAGTCGGCCGTACGGGCCCTTTCGTCTCGCGCGTTTCGGTGATGAC
GGTGAAAACCTCTGACACATGCAGCTCCCGGAGACGGTCACAGCTTGTCTGTAAGCGGATGCCGGGAGCA
GACAAGCCCGTCAGGGCGCGTCAGCGGGTGTTGGCGGGTGTCGGGGCTGGCTTAACTATGCGGCATCAGA
GCAGATTGTACTGAGAGTGCACCATATGCGGTGTGAAATACCGCACAGATGCGTAAGGAGAAAATACCGC
ATCAGGCGGCCTTAAGGGCCTCGTGATACGCCTATTTTTATAGGTTAATGTCATGATAATAATGGTTTCT
TAGACGTCAGGTGGCACTTTTCGGGGAAATGTGCGCGGAACCCCTATTTGTTTATTTTTCTAAATACATT
CAAATATGTATCCGCTCATGAGACAATAACCCTGATAAATGCTTCAATAATATTGAAAAAGGAAGAGTAT
GAGTATTCAACATTTCCGTGTCGCCCTTATTCCCTTTTTTGCGGCATTTTGCCTTCCTGTTTTTGCTCAC
CCAGAAACGCTGGTGAAAGTAAAAGATGCTGAAGATCAGTTGGGTGCACGAGTGGGTTACATCGAACTGG
ATCTCAACAGCGGTAAGATCCTTGAGAGTTTTCGCCCCGAAGAACGTTTTCCAATGATGAGCACTTTTAA
AGTTCTGCTATGTGGCGCGGTATTATCCCGTATTGACGCCGGGCAAGAGCAACTCGGTCGCCGCATACAC
TATTCTCAGAATGACTTGGTTGAGTACTCACCAGTCACAGAAAAGCATCTTACGGATGGCATGACAGTAA
GAGAATTATGCAGTGCTGCCATAACCATGAGTGATAACACTGCGGCCAACTTACTTCTGACAACGATCGG
AGGACCGAAGGAGCTAACCGCTTTTTTGCACAACATGGGGGATCATGTAACTCGCCTTGATCGTTGGGAA
CCGGAGCTGAATGAAGCCATACCAAACGACGAGCGTGACACCACGATGCCTGTAGCAATGGCAACAACGT
TGCGCAAACTATTAACTGGCGAACTACTTACTCTAGCTTCCCGGCAACAATTAATAGACTGGATGGAGGC
GGATAAAGTTGCAGGACCACTTCTGCGCTCGGCCCTTCCGGCTGGCTGGTTTATTGCTGATAAATCTGGA
GCCGGTGAGCGTGGGTCTCGCGGTATCATTGCAGCACTGGGGCCAGATGGTAAGCCCTCCCGTATCGTAG
TTATCTACACGACGGGGAGTCAGGCAACTATGGATGAACGAAATAGACAGATCGCTGAGATAGGTGCCTC
ACTGATTAAGCATTGGTAACTGTCAGACCAAGTTTACTCATATATACTTTAGATTGATTTAAAACTTCAT
TTTTAATTTAAAAGGATCTAGGTGAAGATCCTTTTTGATAATCTCATGACCAAAATCCCTTAACGTGAGT
TTTCGTTCCACTGAGCGTCAGACCCCGTAGAAAAGATCAAAGGATCTTCTTGAGATCCTTTTTTTCTGCG
CGTAATCTGCTGCTTGCAAACAAAAAAACCACCGCTACCAGCGGTGGTTTGTTTGCCGGATCAAGAGCTA
CCAACTCTTTTTCCGAAGGTAACTGGCTTCAGCAGAGCGCAGATACCAAATACTGTTCTTCTAGTGTAGC
CGTAGTTAGGCCACCACTTCAAGAACTCTGTAGCACCGCCTACATACCTCGCTCTGCTAATCCTGTTACC
AGTGGCTGCTGCCAGTGGCGATAAGTCGTGTCTTACCGGGTTGGACTCAAGACGATAGTTACCGGATAAG
GCGCAGCGGTCGGGCTGAACGGGGGGTTCGTGCACACAGCCCAGCTTGGAGCGAACGACCTACACCGAAC
TGAGATACCTACAGCGTGAGCTATGAGAAAGCGCCACGCTTCCCGAAGGGAGAAAGGCGGACAGGTATCC
GGTAAGCGGCAGGGTCGGAACAGGAGAGCGCACGAGGGAGCTTCCAGGGGGAAACGCCTGGTATCTTTAT
AGTCCTGTCGGGTTTCGCCACCTCTGACTTGAGCGTCGATTTTTGTGATGCTCGTCAGGGGGGCGGAGCC
TATGGAAAAACGCCAGCAACGCGGCCTTTTTACGGTTCCTGGCCTTTTGCTGGCCTTTTGCTCACATGTT
CTTTCCTGCGTTATCCCCTGATTCTGTGGATAACCGTATTACCGCCTTTGAGTGAGCTGATACCGCTCGC
CGCAGCCGAACGACCGAGCGCAGCGAGTCAGTGAGCGAGGAAGCGGAAGAGCGCCCAATACGCAAACCGC
CTCTCCCCGCGCGTTGGCCGATTCATTAATGCAGCTGGCACGACAGGTTTCCCGACTGGAAAGCGGGCAG
TGAGCGCAACGCAATTAATGTGAGTTAGCTCACTCATTAGGCACCCCAGGCTTTACACTTTATGCTTCCG
GCTCGTATGTTGTGTGGAATTGTGAGCGGATAACAATTTCACACAGGAAACAGCTATGACCATGATTACG
CCAAGCTGTAAGTTTAAACATGATCTTACTAACTAACTATTCTCATTTAAATTTTCAGAGCTTAAAAATG
GCTGAAATCACTCACAACGATGGATACGCTAACAACTTGGAAATGAAAT
